Addgene plasmid #24814: 3XFlag pCMV5-TOPO TAZ (106∂)
Depositing lab: Jeff Wrana. Depositing organization: Sinai Health System. Publication: TAZ controls Smad nucleocytoplasmic shuttling and regulates human embryonic stem-cell self-renewal. Varelas X, Sakuma R, Samavarchi-Tehrani P, Peerani R, Rao BM, Dembowy J, Yaffe MB, Zandstra PW, Wrana JL. Nat Cell Biol. 2008 Jul . 10(7):837-48. 10.1038/ncb1748 PubMed 18568018.
Backbone
  Vector backbone: pCMV5-TOPO
  Backbone size w/o insert (bp): 5000
  Vector type: Mammalian Expression
Growth in bacteria
  Bacterial resistance: Ampicillin, 100 μg/mL
  Growth temperature: 37°C
  Growth strain: DH5alpha
  Copy number: High Copy
Gene/Insert
  Gene/Insert name: TAZ (alt name: WWTR1)
  Species: H. sapiens (human)
  Mutation: Deletion of aa 1-106
  Entrez Gene: WWTR1 (a.k.a. TAZ)
  Tag / fusion protein: 3XFlag (N terminal on insert)
  Cloning method: Restriction Enzyme; 5′ cloning site KpnI (not destroyed); 3′ cloning site EcoRI (not destroyed)
  Sequencing primers: 5′ CMV-F
Terms and licenses: Academic/Nonprofit Terms; Industry Terms
How to cite: 3XFlag pCMV5-TOPO TAZ (106∂) was a gift from Jeff Wrana (Addgene plasmid # 24814 ; http://n2t.net/addgene:24814 ; RRID:Addgene_24814)
