[The description below was written by a language model from this plasmid's Addgene catalogue record.]
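Description:
3XFlag pCMV5-TOPO TAZ (106∂) is a mammalian expression plasmid built on the pCMV5-TOPO backbone (about 5 kb without insert). It is maintained in E. coli as a high-copy plasmid under ampicillin selection. The record does not include a feature table, so the origin of replication, polyadenylation signal and other backbone elements are not itemised. The backbone name and the listed CMV forward sequencing primer imply that the insert lies downstream of a cytomegalovirus immediate-early promoter, which drives strong constitutive transcription in most transfected mammalian cell lines. No mammalian selection marker is recorded, which suits the plasmid mainly to transient transfection.

The insert is human TAZ (gene symbol WWTR1), a transcriptional co-regulator, carrying an N-terminal truncation that removes amino acids 1–106. A 3XFlag epitope is fused to the N terminus of the truncated protein, so it can be detected by immunoblotting or immunofluorescence and recovered by anti-Flag immunoprecipitation. The fragment was cloned between KpnI and EcoRI sites, both of which remain intact, so the coding region can be excised or moved to another vector.

The plasmid comes from a study of how TAZ controls the nucleocytoplasmic shuttling of Smad proteins and influences self-renewal of human embryonic stem cells. As a deletion mutant, it is most plausibly used alongside full-length TAZ and other truncations to map which regions of the protein are needed for its interactions, localisation or signalling activity. The record does not state the specific functional consequence of losing residues 1–106.
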