>Addgene plasmid #24814 | 3XFlag pCMV5-TOPO TAZ (106∂) | addgene partial sequence | sequence record 30784 | 24814 with CMV-F
AGCGAGCTGTTTGTGAACCGTCAGAATTGATCTGGTACCATGGACTACAAAGACCATGACGGTGATTATA
AAGATCATGACATCGATTACAAGGATGACGATGACAAGCTTGGGGCGCAGCAGCACGCGCACCTCCGCCA
GCAGTCCTACGACGTGACCGACGAGCTGCCACTGCCCCCGGGCTGGGAGATGACCTTCACGGCCACTGGC
CAGAGGTACTTCCTCAATCACATAGAAAAAATCACCACATGGCAAGACCCTAGGAAGGCGATGAATCAGC
CTCTGAATCATATGAACCTCCACCCTGCCGTCAGTTCCACACCAGTGCCTCAGAGGTCCATGGCAGTATC
CCAGCCAAATCTCGTGATGAATCACCAACACCAGCAGCAGATGGCCCCCAGTACCCTGAGCCAGCAGAAC
CACCCCACTCAGAACCCACCCGCAGGGCTCATGAGTATGCCCAATGCGCTGACCACTCAGCAGCAGCAGC
AGCAGAAACTGCGGCTTCAGAGAATCCAGATGGAGAGAGAAAGGATTCGAATGCGCCAAGAGGAGCTCAT
GAGGCAGGAAGCTGCCCTCTGTCGACAGCTCCCCATGGAAGCTGAGACTCTTGCCCCAGTTCAGGCTGCT
GTCAACCCACCCACGATGACCCCAGACATGAGATCCATCACTAATAATAGCTCAGATCCTTTCCTCAATG
GAGGGCCATATCATTCGAGGGAGCAGAGCACTGACAGTGGCCTGGGGTTAGGGTGCTACAGTGTCCCCAC
AACTCCGGAGGACTTCCTCAGCAATGTGGATGAGATGGATACAGGAGAAAACGCAGGACAAACACCCATG
AACATCAATCCCCAACAGACCCGTTTCCCTGATTTCCTTGACTGTCTTCCA
